>Addgene plasmid #234381 | NL63_NSP13_BV_BIO | addgene full sequence | sequence record 469462 | Addgene NGS Result
[124 nt withheld, positions 1-124]
C
[91 nt withheld, positions 126-216]
A
[49 nt withheld, positions 218-266]
CCTTTGACGTTGGAGTCCACGTTCTT
[37 nt withheld, positions 293-329]
ACCCTATCTCGGTCTATTCTTTTGATTTATAAGGGATTTTGCCGATTTCGGCCTATTGGTTAAAAAATGA
GCTGATTTAACAAAAATTTAACGCGAATTTTAACAAAATATTAACGCTTACAATTTAGGTGGCACTTTTC
GGGGAAATGTGCGCGGAACCCCTATTTGTTTATTTTTCTAAATACATTCAAATATGTATCCGCTCATGAG
ACAATAACCCTGATAAATGCTTCAATAATATTGAAAAAGGAAGAGTATGAGTATTCAACATTTCCGTGTC
GCCCTTATTCCCTTTTTTGCGGCATTTTGCCTTCCTGTTTTTGCTCACCCAGAAACGCTGGTGAAAGTAA
AAGATGCTGAAGATCAGTTGGGTGCACGAGTGGGTTACATCGAACTGGATCTCAACAGCGGTAAGATCCT
TGAGAGTTTTCGCCCCGAAGAACGTTTTCCAATGATGAGCACTTTTAAAGTTCTGCTATGTGGCGCGGTA
TTATCCCGTATTGACGCCGGGCAAGAGCAACTCGGTCGCCGCATACACTATTCTCAGAATGACTTGGTTG
AGTACTCACCAGTCACAGAAAAGCATCTTACGGATGGCATGACAGTAAGAGAATTATGCAGTGCTGCCAT
AACCATGAGTGATAACACTGCGGCCAACTTACTTCTGACAACGATCGGAGGACCGAAGGAGCTAACCGCT
TTTTTGCACAACATGGGGGATCATGTAACTCGCCTTGATCGTTGGGAACCGGAGCTGAATGAAGCCATAC
CAAACGACGAGCGTGACACCACGATGCCTGTAGCAATGGCAACAACGTTGCGCAAACTATTAACTGGCGA
ACTACTTACTCTAGCTTCCCGGCAACAATTAATAGACTGGATGGAGGCGGATAAAGTTGCAGGACCACTT
CTGCGCTCGGCCCTTCCGGCTGGCTGGTTTATTGCTGATAAATCTGGAGCCGGTGAGCGTGGGTCTCGCG
GTATCATTGCAGCACTGGGGCCAGATGGTAAGCCCTCCCGTATCGTAGTTATCTACACGACGGGGAGTCA
GGCAACTATGGATGAACGAAATAGACAGATCGCTGAGATAGGTGCCTCACTGATTAAGCATTGGTAACTG
TCAGACCAAGTTTACTCATATATACTTTAGATTGATTTAAAACTTCATTTTTAATTTAAAAGGATCTAGG
TGAAGATCCTTTTTGATAATCTCATGACCAAAATCCCTTAACGTGAGTTTTCGTTCCACTGAGCGTCAGA
CCCCGTAGAAAAGATCAAAGGATCTTCTTGAGATCCTTTTTTTCTGCGCGTAATCTGCTGCTTGCAAACA
AAAAAACCACCGCTACCAGCGGTGGTTTGTTTGCCGGATCAAGAGCTACCAACTCTTTTTCCGAAGGTAA
CTGGCTTCAGCAGAGCGCAGATACCAAATACTGTTCTTCTAGTGTAGCCGTAGTTAGGCCACCACTTCAA
GAACTCTGTAGCACCGCCTACATACCTCGCTCTGCTAATCCTGTTACCAGTGGCTGCTGCCAGTGGCGAT
AAGTCGTGTCTTACCGGGTTGGACTCAAGACGATAGTTACCGGATAAGGCGCAGCGGTCGGGCTGAACGG
GGGGTTCGTGCACACAGCCCAGCTTGGAGCGAACGACCTACACCGAACTGAGATACCTACAGCGTGAGCT
ATGAGAAAGCGCCACGCTTCCCGAAGGGAGAAAGGCGGACAGGTATCCGGTAAGCGGCAGGGTCGGAACA
GGAGAGCGCACGAGGGAGCTTCCAGGGGGAAACGCCTGGTATCTTTATAGTCCTGTCGGGTTTCGCCACC
TCTGACTTGAGCGTCGATTTTTGTGATGCTCGTCAGGGGGGCGGAGCCTATGGAAAAACGCCAGCAACGC
GGCCTTTTTACGGTTCCTGGCCTTTTGCTGGCCTTTTGCTCACATGTTCTTTCCTGCGTTATCCCCTGAT
TCTGTGGATAACCGTATTACCGCCTTTGAGTGAGCTGATACCGCTCGCCGCAGCCGAACGACCGAGCGCA
GCGAGTCAGTGAGCGAGGAAGCGGAAGAGCGCCTGATGCGGTATTTTCTCCTTACGCATCTGTGCGGTAT
TTCACACCGCATAGACCAGCCGCGTAACCTGGCAAAATCGGTTACGGTTGAGTAATAAATGGATGCCCTG
CGTAAGCGGGTGTGGGCGGACAATAAAGTCTTAAACTGAACAAAATAGATCTAAACTATGACAATAAAGT
CTTAAACTAGACAGAATAGTTGTAAACTGAAATCAGTCCAGTTATGCTGTGAAAAAGCATACTGGACTTT
TGTTATGGCTAAAGCAAACTCTTCATTTTCTGAAGTGCAAATTGCCCGTCGTATTAAAGAGGGGCGTGGC
CAAGGGCATGGTAAAGACTATATTCGCGGCGTTGTGACAATTTACCGAACAACTCCGCGGCCGGGAAGCC
GATCTCGGCTTGAACGAATTGTTAGGTGGCGGTACTTGGGTCGATATCAAAGTGCATCACTTCTTCCCGT
ATGCCCAACTTTGTATAGAGAGCCACTGCGGGATCGTCACCGTAATCTGCTTGCACGTAGATCACATAAG
CACCAAGCGCGTTGGCCTCATGCTTGAGGAGATTGATGAGCGCGGTGGCAATGCCCTGCCTCCGGTGCTC
GCCGGAGACTGCGAGATCATAGATATAGATCTCACTACGCGGCTGCTCAAACTTGGGCAGAACGTAAGCC
GCGAGAGCGCCAACAACCGCTTCTTGGTCGAAGGCAGCAAGCGCGATGAATGTCTTACTACGGAGCAAGT
TCCCGAGGTAATCGGAGTCCGGCTGATGTTGGGAGTAGGTGGCTACGTCTCCGAACTCACGACCGAAAAG
ATCAAGAGCAGCCCGCATGGATTTGACTTGGTCAGGGCCGAGCCTACATGTGCGAATGATGCCCATACTT
GAGCCACCTAACTTTGTTTTAGGGCGACTGCCCTGCTGCGTAACATCGTTGCTGCTCCATAACATCAAAC
ATCGACCCACGGCGTAACGCGCTTGCTGCTTGGATGCCCGAGGCATAGACTGTACAAAAAAACAGTCATA
ACAAGCCATGAAAACCGCCACTGCGCCGTTACCACCGCTGCGTTCGGTCAAGGTTCTGGACCAGTTGCGT
GAGCGCATACGCTACTTGCATTACAGTTTACGAACCGAACAGGCTTATGTCAACTGGGTTCGTGCCTTCA
TCCGTTTCCACGGTGTGCGTCACCCGGCAACCTTGGGCAGCAGCGAAGTCGAGGCATTTCTGTCCTGGCT
GGCGAACGAGCGCAAGGTTTCGGTCTCCACGCATCGTCAGGCATTGGCGGCCTTGCTGTTCTTCTACGGC
AAGGTGCTGTGCACGGATCTGCCCTTGCTTCAGGAGATCGGTAGACCTCGGCCGTCGCGGCGCTTGCCGG
TGGTGCTGACCCCGGATGAAGTGGTTCGCATCCTCGGTTTTCTGGAAGGCGAGCATCGTTTGTTCGCCCA
GGACTCTAGCTATAGTTCTAGTGGTTGGCTACGTACCCGTAGTGGCTATGGCAGGGCTTGCCGCCCCGAC
GTTGGCTGCGAGCCCTGGGCCTTCACCCGAACTTGGGGGTTGGGGTGGGGAAAAGGAAGAAACGCGGGCG
TATTGGTCCCAATGGGGTCTCGGTGGGGTATCGACAGAGTGCCAGCCCTGGGACCGAACCCCGCGTTTAT
GAACAAACGACCCAACACCCGTGCGTTTTATTCTGTCTTTTTATTGCCGTCATAGCGCGGGTTCCTTCCG
GTATTGTCTCCTTCCGTGTTTCAGTTAGCCTCCCCCATCTCCCGGTACTTCATTTTTCTGCACTACGCAG
GGATATTTCACCGCCCATCCAGGGTTTTATTATTCCATCCTGCTCAAGTAATAAAGCCCCCTGTTTGTCT
ATTCCGCGTGAAATGCCAAATATTTCTTTATCACCAATGATAAGTTTCACTGGGCGATTAATAAAATTAT
CCAGCTTTTCCCAGCGCGACAGATAAGGTGCCAATCCTTCTTGTTCGAAGAGTTCCAACGCAGCACGTAA
TTCACGTATTAGCATGGCCGCCAACGTATTACGATCGAGATTGATCCCCGCTTCCTGCAGCGTGATCCAC
CCCTGATTAACGACACTCTCTTCAACACGGCGCATTGCCATGTTGATCCCGGCTCCAATGACTATTTGCG
CCGCATCGCCAGTTTTGCCAGTCAGCTCCACCAGAATGCCTGCCAGCTTGCGATCCTGCAGATAGAGGTC
ATTAGGCCATTTAACACGAACTTTATCTGCACCCAGCTTGCGTAATACTTCCGCCATCACGATACCGATA
ACCAGACTTAAACCAATCGCCGCCGCCGGGCCTTGTTCCAGACGCCAGAACATCGACAAATATAAGTTTG
CGCCAAAAGGCGAAAACCATTTCCGACCCCGGCGACCACGGCCAGCCTGCTGGTATTCTGCAATGCAAGC
ATCGCCCGATTTAAGCTCTCCGATACGATCAAGAAGGTACTGATTCGTGGAGTCAATCACTGGCAGCACG
GCTACACTACCGCCATCCAGCTGACCCAATATCTGTTTAGCATTAAGTAACTGGATAGGCTCAGGCAGGC
TGTATCCTTTACCCGGAACGGTAAAGACATCAACGCCCCAGTCACGCAGTGTCTGAATGTGTTTATTAAT
AGCCGCCCGGCTCATTCCCAGCGTTTCACCCAACTGCTCGCCAGAGTGAAATTCACCGTTCGCTAACAGG
GCAATCAATTTCAGTGGCACGGTGTTATCCTTCATGGCTCGAGATCCCGGGTGATCAAGTCTTCGTCGAG
TGATTGTAAATAAAATGTAATTTACAGTATAGTATTTTAATTAATATACAAATGATTTGATAATAATTCT
TATTTAACTATAATATATTGTGTTGGGTTGAATTAAAGGTCCGTATACTCCGGAATATTAATAGATCATG
GAGATAATTAAAATGATAACCATCTCGCAAATAAATAAGTATTTTACTGTTTTCGTAACAGTTTTGTAAT
AAAAAAACCTATAAATATTCCGGATTATTCATACCGTCCCACCATCGGGCGCGGATCCCGATGAGCGGCC
TGAACGATATTTTTGAAGCGCAGAAAATTGAATGGCATGAAGGCAGCGCTGGAGGTTCAGGTGCGGCGGG
TCTTTGCGTCGTATGCGGATCTCAGACGGTTTTAAGGTGTGGGGATTGTTTGAGAAAGCCGATGCTCTGC
ACCAAATGTGCATATGACCACGTTTTTGGAACCGATCACAAGTTCATTTTAGCGATTACGCCCTACGTTT
GTAATGCGTCTGGATGTGGGGTTAGTGATGTCAAAAAGCTCTATTTAGGAGGGCTTAATTACTATTGTAC
AAATCATAAGCCCCAACTTTCTTTCCCTCTTTGTTCGGCCGGTAACATATTTGGGTTATACAAGAATTCA
GCAACAGGGTCGCTCGATGTAGAGGTGTTCAATCGACTTGCGACGTCTGACTGGACGGATGTCCGCGATT
ATAAACTTGCCAATGACGTTAAAGACACGCTCAGATTATTCGCTGCGGAGACCATTAAAGCCAAGGAGGA
GTCGGTTAAGAGTTCATATGCTTTTGCCACGCTTAAGGAGGTTGTCGGTCCCAAAGAATTGTTGCTAAGC
TGGGAATCCGGTAAAGTGAAACCGCCTCTAAACCGTAATTCGGTCTTCACTTGCTTTCAGATAAGTAAGG
ACAGCAAATTCCAAATCGGAGAGTTTATTTTTGAAAAAGTCGAATATGGCTCTGACACTGTTACTTACAA
GTCCACCGTGACCACTAAGCTAGTTCCAGGCATGATATTTGTACTGACAAGTCATAATGTTCAGCCGCTA
CGGGCTCCGACAATCGCGAACCAGGAAAAATACTCGTCCATTTATAAGTTACATCCAGCGTTCAATGTGA
GCGATGCATACGCTAACCTGGTCCCTTACTATCAGTTGATAGGCAAACAGAAAATCACCACGATCCAAGG
CCCCCCTGGAAGTGGTAAATCACATTGCTCTATCGGCCTAGGGCTGTACTATCCAGGTGCGCGAATTGTA
TTTGTAGCCTGCGCTCATGCTGCGGTCGATTCGCTGTGTGCAAAGGCCATGACTGTTTATTCAATCGACA
AATGCACACGGATCATTCCAGCACGCGCCAGAGTGGAGTGTTACTCAGGGTTCAAACCTAACAATACTAG
TGCACAGTACATCTTTAGCACCGTCAATGCACTACCCGAGTGTAACGCTGACATAGTGGTTGTCGATGAG
GTGTCCATGTGCACAAACTACGATCTGTCCGTAATCAACCAGCGGTTATCGTACAAACACATTGTGTATG
TAGGCGACCCGCAACAATTGCCAGCCCCACGTGTCATGATTACGAAAGGTGTAATGGAACCGGTGGATTA
TAACGTCGTCACACAGCGAATGTGCGCCATCGGTCCGGACGTATTCTTGCACAAGTGTTATAGGTGCCCT
GCTGAAATAGTTAATACGGTCTCCGAGTTGGTGTATGAAAACAAATTCGTGCCCGTGAAGCCAGCAAGTA
AACAATGCTTCAAGGTATTTTTCAAGGGCAACGTGCAGGTAGACAACGGATCTTCCATTAATCGGAAGCA
ACTCGAAATAGTAAAGCTTTTTCTCGTCAAGAACCCCTCCTGGTCAAAGGCAGTATTCATTTCGCCTTAC
AACTCGCAAAACTATGTGGCCTCACGTTTTCTAGGCCTCCAGATTCAAACTGTGGATTCTAGTCAGGGGT
CAGAGTATGACTACGTTATCTACGCTCAAACTTCAGACACCGCACACGCATGCAATGTAAACCGCTTTAA
TGTAGCTATAACAAGGGCCAAAAAGGGAATATTCTGCGTAATGTGTGACAAGACACTTTTTGATAGCCTG
AAATTTTTCGAAATAAAACATGCTGATCTGCACGGCGGAAGTGGACATCACCACCATCATCACTGATGAA
GCTTGTCGAGAAGTACTAGAGGATCATAATCAGCCATACCACATTTGTAGAGGTTTTACTTGCTTTAAAA
AACCTCCCACACCTCCCCCTGAACCTGAAACATAAAATGAATGCAATTGTTGTTGTTAACTTGTTTATTG
CAGCTTATAATGGTTACAAATAAAGCAATAGCATCACAAATTTCACAAATAAAGCATTTTTTTCACTGCA
TTCTAGTTGTGGTTTGTCCAAACTCATCAATGTATCTTATCATGTCTGGATCTGATCACTGCTTGAGCCT
AGGAGATCCGAACCAGATAAGTGAAATCTAGTTCCAAACTATTTTGTCATTTTTAATTTTCGTATTAGCT
TACGACGCTACACCCAGTTCCCATCTATTTTGTCACTCTTCCCTAAATAATCCTTAAAAACTCCATTTCC
ACCCCTCCCAGTTCCCAACTATTTTGTCCGCCCACAGCGGGGCATTTTTCTTCCTGTTATGTTTTTAATC
AAACATCCTGCCAACTCCATGTGACAAACCGTCATCTTCGGCTACTTTTTCTCTGTCACAGAATGAAAAT
TTTTCTGTCATCTCTTCGTTATTAATGTTTGTAATTGACTGAATATCAACGCTTATTTGCAGCCTGAATG
GCGAATGGG
Features (pLannotate 1.2.2; 18 found; start..end, strand, type, name):
      1..455     +  rep_origin     f1 ori (sequence partly withheld): f1 bacteriophage origin of replication; arrow indicates direction of (+) strand synthesis
    481..585     +  promoter       AmpR promoter: bla
    586..1446    +  CDS            AmpR: β-lactamase; bla; confers resistance to ampicillin, carbenicillin, and related antibiotics
   1617..2205    +  rep_origin     ori: high-copy-number ColE1/pMB1/pBR322/pUC origin of replication
   2391..2442    -  misc_feature   bom (fragment): basis of mobility region from pBR322
   2510..2734    -  mobile_element Tn7R: mini-Tn7 element (right end of the Tn7 transposon) Tn7
   2801..3334    -  CDS            GmR: gentamycin acetyltransferase; aacC1; confers resistance to gentamycin
   3504..3532    -  promoter       Pc promoter: intI1 (promoter lies within the coding sequence); class 1 integron promoter
   3510..3869    -  CDS            YPR2_ECOLX (fragment): Protein predicted: Swiss-Prot protein existence level 4. From Escherichia coli.
   4040..4088    -  polyA_signal   HSV TK poly(A) signal: herpes simplex virus thymidine kinase polyadenylation signal (Cole and Stacy, 1985)
   4162..5124    -  CDS            birA: BIRA_ECOLI - Also known as bioR, dhbB. Experimental evidence at protein level: Swiss-Prot protein existence level 1. Acts both as a biotin--[acetyl-CoA-carboxylase] ligase and a biotin-operon repressor. In the presence of ATP, BirA activates biotin to form the BirA-biotinyl-5'-adenylate (BirA-bio-5'-AMP or holoBirA) complex. HoloBirA can either transfer the biotinyl moiety to the biotin carboxyl carrier protein (BCCP) subunit of acetyl-CoA carboxylase, or bind to the biotin operator site and inhibit transcription of the operon. From Escherichia coli (strain K12).
   5161..5270    -  promoter       p10 promoter: baculovirus promoter for expression in insect cells
   5294..5385    +  promoter       polyhedrin promoter: polh from Autographa californica; promoter for the baculovirus polyhedrin gene
   5502..7292    +  CDS            rep (fragment): R1AB_CVHNL - Experimental evidence at protein level: Swiss-Prot protein existence level 1. NendoU is a Mn(2+)-dependent, uridylate-specific enzyme, which leaves 2'-3'-cyclic phosphates 5' to the cleaved bond. From Human coronavirus NL63 (HCoV-NL63).
   7351..7434    +  CDS            large T antigen (fragment): large T antigen from SV40 (simian virus 40)
   7457..7591    +  polyA_signal   SV40 poly(A) signal: SV40 polyadenylation signal
   7620..7785    -  mobile_element Tn7L: mini-Tn7 element (left end of the Tn7 transposon) Tn7
   7948..7964    +  CDS            lacZα (fragment): LacZα fragment of β-galactosidase; lacZ fragment
