[The description below was written by a language model from this plasmid's Addgene catalogue record and pLannotate feature annotations shown in this document.]
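Description:
NL63_NSP13_BV_BIO is a baculovirus transfer (donor) plasmid built on the dual-promoter pFBD-BirA backbone, designed to produce biotinylated nsp13 from human coronavirus NL63 in insect cells for structural studies. In bacteria it is maintained at high copy through a ColE1/pUC-type origin with ampicillin selection, and it also carries an f1 origin. The expression region is flanked by the Tn7R and Tn7L ends of a mini-Tn7 element, which also encloses a gentamicin resistance gene driven by the Pc integron promoter. This is the standard arrangement for site-specific transposition of the cassette into a baculovirus shuttle genome (bacmid) in E. coli, from which recombinant virus is then generated.

Two divergent late baculovirus promoters drive the payload. The polyhedrin promoter controls the Nsp13_NL63 insert, which the feature table identifies as a roughly 1.8 kb fragment of the NL63 replicase polyprotein 1ab, terminated by an SV40 polyadenylation signal. The functional note attached to that annotation is inherited from the whole polyprotein entry rather than describing nsp13 specifically. According to the catalogue fields, the insert carries an N-terminal biotin acceptor peptide (AviTag-type) followed by a flexible linker, and a C-terminal linker plus hexahistidine tag for metal-affinity purification. In the opposite orientation, the p10 promoter drives E. coli birA, the biotin ligase, ending in an HSV TK polyadenylation signal. Co-expression of BirA in the same infected cell allows site-specific in vivo biotinylation of the acceptor peptide, yielding protein suited to streptavidin capture and immobilisation. The record cautions that the insert may not contain the entire coding region of the gene.
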