Addgene plasmid #234381: NL63_NSP13_BV_BIO
Purpose: Baculovirus expression for structure determination. May not contain entire coding region of gene.
Depositing lab: Cheryl Arrowsmith. Depositing organization: University of Toronto.
Backbone
  Vector backbone: pFBD-BirA
  Vector type: Baculovirus Expresssion
  Selectable markers: High Copy
Growth in bacteria
  Bacterial resistance: Ampicillin, 100 μg/mL
  Growth temperature: 37°C
  Growth strain: DH5alpha
  Copy number: High Copy
Gene/Insert
  Gene/Insert name: Nsp13_NL63
  Species: Human coronavirus NL63
  Promoter: Polyhedrin
  Tag / fusion protein: MSGLNDIFEAQKIEWHEGSAGGSG (N terminal on insert); GGSGHHHHHH (C terminal on insert)
  Cloning method: Unknown
  Sequencing primers: 5′ tattccggattattcataccg; 3′ ctctacaaatgtggtatggc
Terms and licenses: Academic/Nonprofit Terms; Industry Terms: Not Available to Industry
How to cite: NL63_NSP13_BV_BIO was a gift from Cheryl Arrowsmith (Addgene plasmid # 234381 ; http://n2t.net/addgene:234381 ; RRID:Addgene_234381)
